Addgene plasmid #152332: pGBW-m4133211
Purpose: Mammalian expression plasmid for SARS-CoV-2 2'-O-ribose methyltransferase
Depositing lab: Ginkgo Bioworks & Benjie Chen. Depositing organization: Ginkgo Bioworks.
Backbone
  Vector backbone: pTwist_CMV_Hygro_6
  Backbone size w/o insert (bp): 6525
  Vector type: Mammalian Expression
  Selectable markers: Hygromycin
Growth in bacteria
  Bacterial resistance: Ampicillin, 100 μg/mL
  Growth temperature: 37°C
  Growth strain: DH5alpha
  Copy number: High Copy
Gene/Insert
  Gene/Insert name: SARS-CoV-2 2'-O-ribose methyltransferase
  Species: Severe acute respiratory syndrome coronavirus 2
  Insert size (bp): 887
  Mutation: wt
  Entrez Gene: ORF1ab (a.k.a. GU280_gp01)
  Promoter: CMV
  Tag / fusion protein: Cleavable TEV;3xFlag (C terminal on backbone)
  Cloning method: Unknown
Resource information
  A portion of this plasmid was derived from a plasmid made by: GinkgoBioworks
Depositor comments: NCBI reference sequence: YP_009725311.1
How to cite: pGBW-m4133211 was a gift from Ginkgo Bioworks & Benjie Chen (Addgene plasmid # 152332 ; http://n2t.net/addgene:152332 ; RRID:Addgene_152332)
