[The description below was written by a language model from this plasmid's Addgene catalogue record and pLannotate feature annotations shown in this document.]
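Description:
pGBW-m4133211 is a mammalian expression plasmid built on the pTwist_CMV_Hygro_6 backbone that carries the wild-type coding sequence for the SARS-CoV-2 2'-O-ribose methyltransferase, a mature product of the ORF1ab replicase polyprotein that methylates the viral RNA cap. In bacteria the plasmid is maintained by a high-copy ColE1/pUC-type origin and selected through an AmpR β-lactamase gene. For selection in mammalian cells it carries a separate cassette in which the human ubiquitin C promoter drives a hygromycin B phosphotransferase gene, followed by a synthetic polyadenylation signal.

The roughly 0.9 kb insert sits downstream of the CMV immediate-early enhancer and promoter elements and spans the numbering origin of the 7.5 kb sequenced record. The automated annotation labels this open reading frame as a fragment of a coronavirus replicase polyprotein by homology to avian infectious bronchitis virus. This reflects a database match to a related replicase rather than the actual source, which the catalogue gives as SARS-CoV-2. According to the record, the protein is fused at its C terminus to a backbone-encoded TEV-cleavable 3xFLAG tag. The feature table detects a FLAG fragment just after the insert, consistent with this, and an SV40 poly(A) signal is annotated downstream of it. The expression unit is flanked by 5' and 3' β-globin insulator elements along with T7 and rrnG transcription terminators, which help isolate it from transcription elsewhere in the plasmid.

The design suits transient or hygromycin-selected stable expression of the viral enzyme in mammalian cells. The FLAG epitope allows detection or affinity capture, and the TEV site allows the tag to be removed afterwards.
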