Features (pLannotate 1.2.2; 20 found; start..end, strand, type, name):
    962..984     +  CDS            FLAG (fragment): FLAG® epitope tag, followed by an enterokinase cleavage site
   1054..1175    -  polyA_signal   SV40 poly(A) signal: SV40 polyadenylation signal
   1198..1267    -  CDS            large T antigen (fragment): large T antigen from SV40 (simian virus 40)
   1290..1336    +  terminator     T7 terminator: transcription terminator for bacteriophage T7 RNA polymerase
   1366..1502    +  terminator     rrnG terminator: transcription terminator from the E. coli ribosomal RNA rrnG operon (Albrechtsen et al., 1991)
   1547..1618    +  misc_feature   3' β-globin insulator: insulator downstream of the human β-globin locus (Farrell et al., 2002)
   1844..2432    -  rep_origin     ori: high-copy-number ColE1/pMB1/pBR322/pUC origin of replication
   2604..2668    -  CDS            bla(M) (fragment): β-lactamase lacking the signal sequence; bla(M); allows cytosolic expression of β-lactamase
   2932..4141    +  promoter       UbC promoter: human ubiquitin C promoter
   4151..5172    +  CDS            HygR (fragment): hygromycin B phosphotransferase confers resistance to hygromycin
   5200..5248    +  polyA_signal   poly(A) signal: synthetic polyadenylation signal
   5514..6374    +  CDS            AmpR: β-lactamase; bla; confers resistance to ampicillin, carbenicillin, and related antibiotics
   6387..6523    +  terminator     rrnG terminator: transcription terminator from the E. coli ribosomal RNA rrnG operon (Albrechtsen et al., 1991)
   6675..6746    +  misc_feature   5' β-globin insulator: insulator upstream of the human β-globin locus (Farrell et al., 2002)
   6751..6797    -  terminator     T7 terminator: transcription terminator for bacteriophage T7 RNA polymerase
   6815..6863    -  polyA_signal   poly(A) signal: synthetic polyadenylation signal
   6944..7247    +  enhancer       CMV enhancer: human cytomegalovirus immediate early enhancer
   7320..7337    -  promoter       CMV promoter (fragment): human cytomegalovirus (CMV) immediate early promoter
   7400..7451    +  promoter       CMVd2 promoter: truncated human cytomegalovirus (CMV) immediate early promoter that yields moderately reduced expression relative to the full-length promoter
   7478..892     +  CDS            rep (fragment) (across the origin): R1AB_IBVK - Protein inferred from homology: Swiss-Prot protein existence level 3. NendoU is a Mn(2+)-dependent, uridylate-specific enzyme, which leaves 2'-3'-cyclic phosphates 5' to the cleaved bond. From Avian infectious bronchitis virus (strain KB8523) (IBV).
>Addgene plasmid #152332 | pGBW-m4133211 | addgene full sequence | sequence record 307276 | Addgene NGS Result
CACCATGAGTCAAGCGTGGCAACCGGGTGTTGCTATGCCTAATCTTTACAAAATGCAAAGAATGCTATTA
GAAAAGTGTGACCTTCAAAATTATGGTGATAGTGCAACATTACCTAAAGGCATAATGATGAATGTCGCAA
AATATACTCAACTGTGTCAATATTTAAACACATTAACATTAGCTGTACCCTATAATATGAGAGTTATACA
TTTTGGTGCTGGTTCTGATAAAGGAGTTGCACCAGGTACAGCTGTTTTAAGACAGTGGTTGCCTACGGGT
ACGCTGCTTGTCGATTCAGATCTTAATGACTTTGTCTCTGATGCAGATTCAACTTTGATTGGTGATTGTG
CAACTGTACATACAGCTAATAAATGGGATCTCATTATTAGTGATATGTACGACCCTAAGACTAAAAATGT
TACAAAAGAAAATGACTCTAAAGAGGGTTTTTTCACTTACATTTGTGGGTTTATACAACAAAAGCTAGCT
CTTGGAGGTTCCGTGGCTATAAAGATAACAGAACATTCTTGGAATGCTGATCTTTATAAGCTCATGGGAC
ACTTCGCATGGTGGACAGCCTTTGTTACTAATGTGAATGCGTCATCATCTGAAGCATTTTTAATTGGATG
TAATTATCTTGGCAAACCACGCGAACAAATAGATGGTTATGTCATGCATGCAAATTACATATTTTGGAGG
AATACAAATCCAATTCAGTTGTCTTCCTATTCTTTATTTGACATGAGTAAATTTCCCCTTAAATTAAGGG
GTACTGCTGTTATGTCTTTAAAAGAAGGTCAAATCAATGATATGATTTTATCTCTTCTTAGTAAAGGTAG
ACTTATAATTAGAGAAAACAACAGAGTTGTTATTTCTAGTGATGTTCTTGTTAACGAAAACCTTTACTTT
CAGTCGATGGATTATAAGGACCACGATGGAGACTACAAAGATCATGACATTGATTACAAGGACGACGATG
ACAAATAAGGATCCGCAGGCCTCTGCTAGCTTGACTGACTGAGATACAGCGTACCTTCAGCTCACAGACA
TGATAAGATACATTGATGAGTTTGGACAAACCACAACTAGAATGCAGTGAAAAAAATGCTTTATTTGTGA
AATTTGTGATGCTATTGCTTTATTTGTAACCATTATAAGCTGCAATAAACAAGTTAACAACAACAATTGC
ATTCATTTTATGTTTCAGGTTCAGGGGGAGGTGTGGGAGGTTTTTTAAAGCAAGTAAAACCTCTACAAAT
GTGGTATTGGCCCATCTCTATCGGTATCGTAGCATAACCCCTTGGGGCCTCTAAACGGGTCTTGAGGGGT
TTTTTGTGCCCCTCGGGCCGGATTGCTATCTACCGGCATTGGCGCAGAAAAAAATGCCTGATGCGACGCT
GCGCGTCTTATACTCCCACATATGCCAGATTCAGCAACGGATACGGCTTCCCCAACTTGCCCACTTCCAT
ACGTGTCCTCCTTACCAGAAATTTATCCTTAAGGTCGTCAGCTATCCTGCAGGCGATCTCTCGATTTCGA
TCAAGACATTCCTTTAATGGTCTTTTCTGGACACCACTAGGGGTCAGAAGTAGTTCATCAAACTTTCTTC
CCTCCCTAATCTCATTGGTTACCTTGGGCTATCGAAACTTAATTAACCAGTCAAGTCAGCTACTTGGCGA
GATCGACTTGTCTGGGTTTCGACTACGCTCAGAATTGCGTCAGTCAAGTTCGATCTGGTCCTTGCTATTG
CACCCGTTCTCCGATTACGAGTTTCATTTAAATCATGTGAGCAAAAGGCCAGCAAAAGGCCAGGAACCGT
AAAAAGGCCGCGTTGCTGGCGTTTTTCCATAGGCTCCGCCCCCCTGACGAGCATCACAAAAATCGACGCT
CAAGTCAGAGGTGGCGAAACCCGACAGGACTATAAAGATACCAGGCGTTTCCCCCTGGAAGCTCCCTCGT
GCGCTCTCCTGTTCCGACCCTGCCGCTTACCGGATACCTGTCCGCCTTTCTCCCTTCGGGAAGCGTGGCG
CTTTCTCATAGCTCACGCTGTAGGTATCTCAGTTCGGTGTAGGTCGTTCGCTCCAAGCTGGGCTGTGTGC
ACGAACCCCCCGTTCAGCCCGACCGCTGCGCCTTATCCGGTAACTATCGTCTTGAGTCCAACCCGGTAAG
ACACGACTTATCGCCACTGGCAGCAGCCACTGGTAACAGGATTAGCAGAGCGAGGTATGTAGGCGGTGCT
ACAGAGTTCTTGAAGTGGTGGCCTAACTACGGCTACACTAGAAGAACAGTATTTGGTATCTGCGCTCTGC
TGAAGCCAGTTACCTTCGGAAAAAGAGTTGGTAGCTCTTGATCCGGCAAACAAACCACCGCTGGTAGCGG
TGGTTTTTTTGTTTGCAAGCAGCAGATTACGCGCAGAAAAAAAGGATCTCAAGAAGATCCTTTGATCTTT
TCTACGGGGTCTGACGCTCAGTGGAACGAAAACTCACGTTAAGGGATTTTGGTCATGAGATTATCAAAAA
GGATCTTCACCTAGATCCTTTTAAATTAAAAATGAAGTTTTAAATCAATCTAAAGTATATATGAGTAAAC
TTGGTCTGACAGTTACCAATGCTTAATCAGTGAGGCACCTATCTCAGCGATCTGTCTATTTCGTTCATCC
ATAGTTGCATTTAAATTTCCGAACTCTCCAAGGCCCTCGTCGGAAAATCTTCAAACCTTTCGTCCGATCC
ATCTTGCAGGCTACCTCTCGAACGAACTATCGCAAGTCTCTTGGCCGGCCTTGCGCCTTGGCTATTGCTT
GGCAGCGCCTATCGCCAGGTATTACTCCAATCCCGAATATCCGAGATCGGGATCACCCGAGAGAAGTTCA
ACCTACATCCTCAATCCCGATCTATCCGAGATCCGAGGAATATCGAAATCGGGGCGCGCCTGGCCTCCGC
GCCGGGTTTTGGCGCCTCCCGCGGGCGCCCCCCTCGTCACGGCGAGCGCTGCCACGTCAGACGAAGGGCG
CAGGAGCGTCCTGATCCTTCCGCCCGGACGCTCAGGACAGCGGCCCGCTGCTCATAAGACTCGGCCTTAG
AACCCCAGTATCAGCAGAAGGACATTTTAGGACGGGACTTGGGTGACTCTAGGGCACTGGTTTTCTTTCC
AGAGAGCGGAACAGGCGAGGAAAAGTAGTCCCTTCTCGGCGATTCTGCGGAGGGATCTCCGTGGGGCGGT
GAACGCCGATGATTATATAAGGACGCGCCGGGTGTGGCACAGCTAGTTCCGTCGCAGCCGGGATTTGGGT
CGCGGTTCTTGTTTGTGGATCGCTGTGATCGTCACTTGGTGAGTAGCGGGCTGCTGGGCTGGCCGGGGCT
TTCGTGGCCGCCGGGCCGCTCGGTGGGACGGAAGCGTGTGGAGAGACCGCCAAGGGCTGTAGTCTGGGTC
CGCGAGCAAGGTTGCCCTGAACTGGGGGTTGGGGGGAGCGCAGCAAAATGGCGGCTGTTCCCGAGTCTTG
AATGGAAGACGCTTGTGAGGCGGGCTGTGAGGTCGTTGAAACAAGGTGGGGGGCATGGTGGGCGGCAAGA
ACCCAAGGTCTTGAGCCCTTCGCTAATGCGGGAAAGCTCTTATTCGGGTGAGATGGGCTGGGCACCATCT
GGGGACCCTGACGTGAAGTTTGTCACTGACTGGAGAACTCGGTTTGTCGTCTGTTGCGGGGGCGGCAGTT
ATGGCGGTGCCGTTGGGCAGTGCACCCGTACCTTTGGGAGCGCGCGCCCTCGTCGTGTCGTGACGTCACC
CGTTCTGTTGGCTTATAATGCAGGGTGGGGCCACCTGCCGGTAGGTGTGCGGTAGGCTTTTCTCCGTCGC
AGGACGCAGGGTTCGGGCCTAGGGTAGGCTCTCCTGAATCGACAGGCGCCGGACCTCTGGTGAGGGGAGG
GATAAGTGAGGCGTCAGTTTCTTTGGTCGGTTTTATGTACCTATCTTCTTAAGTAGCTGAAGCTCCGGTT
TTGAACTATGCGCTCGGGGTTGGCGAGTGTGTTTTGTGAAGTTTTTTAGGCACCTTTTGAAATGTAATCA
TTTGGGTCAATATGTAATTTTCAGTGTTAGACTTGTAAATTGTCCGCTAAATTCTGGCCGTTTTTGGCTT
TTTTGTTAGACAACATGGGTAAAAAGCCTGAACTCACCGCGACGTCTGTCGAGAAGTTTCTGATCGAAAA
GTTCGACAGCGTCTCCGACCTGATGCAGCTCTCGGAGGGCGAAGAATCTCGTGCTTTCAGCTTCGATGTA
GGAGGGCGTGGATATGTCCTGCGGGTAAATAGCTGCGCCGATGGTTTCTACAAAGATCGTTATGTTTATC
GGCACTTTGCATCCGCCGCGCTCCCGATTCCGGAAGTGCTTGACATTGGGGAGTTCAGCGAGAGCCTGAC
CTATTGCATCTCCCGCCGTGCACAGGGTGTCACGTTGCAAGACCTGCCTGAAACCGAACTGCCCGCTGTT
CTGCAGCCGGTCGCGGAGGCAATGGATGCCATCGCTGCCGCCGATCTTAGCCAGACGAGCGGGTTCGGCC
CATTCGGACCGCAAGGAATCGGTCAATACACTACATGGCGTGATTTCATATGCGCGATTGCTGATCCCCA
TGTGTATCACTGGCAAACTGTGATGGACGACACCGTCAGTGCGTCCGTCGCGCAGGCTCTCGATGAGCTG
ATGCTTTGGGCCGAGGACTGCCCCGAAGTCCGGCACCTCGTGCACGCGGATTTCGGCTCCAACAATGTCC
TGACGGACAATGGCCGCATAACAGCGGTCATTGACTGGAGCGAGGCGATGTTCGGGGATTCCCAATACGA
GGTCGCCAACATCTTCTTCTGGAGGCCGTGGTTGGCTTGTATGGAGCAGCAGACGCGCTACTTCGAGCGG
AGGCATCCGGAGCTTGCAGGATCGCCCCGGCTCCGGGCGTATATGCTCCGCATTGGTCTTGACCAACTCT
ATCAGAGCTTGGTTGACGGCAATTTCGATGATGCAGCTTGGGCGCAGGGTCGATGCGACGCAATCGTCCG
ATCCGGAGCCGGGACTGTCGGGCGTACACAAATCGCCCGCAGAAGCGCCGCCGTCTGGACCGATGGCTGT
GTAGAAGTACTCGCCGATAGTGGAAACCGACGCCCCAGCACTCGTCCGAGGGCAAAGGAATAAGCTAGTA
TGTAAGCCTAGTCTTAGATAATAAAATCGCTATCCATCGAAGATGGATGTGTGTTGGTTTTTTGTGTGTG
TAACGCTAGGCGCGCCTGGTGTACCGAGAACGATCCTCTCAGTGCGAGTCTCGACGATCCATATCGTTGC
TTGGCAGTCAGCCAGTCGGAATCCAGCTTGGGACCCAGGAAGTCCAATCGTCAGATATTGTACTCAAGCC
TGGTCACGGCAGCGTACCGATCTGTTTAAACCTAGATATTGATAGTCTGATCGGTCAACGTATAATCGAG
TCCTAGCTTTTGCAAACATCTATCAAGAGACAGGATCAGCAGGAGGCTTTCGCATGAGTATTCAACATTT
CCGTGTCGCCCTTATTCCCTTTTTTGCGGCATTTTGCCTTCCTGTTTTTGCTCACCCAGAAACGCTGGTG
AAAGTAAAAGATGCTGAAGATCAGTTGGGTGCGCGAGTGGGTTACATCGAACTGGATCTCAACAGCGGTA
AGATCCTTGAGAGTTTTCGCCCCGAAGAACGCTTTCCAATGATGAGCACTTTTAAAGTTCTGCTATGTGG
CGCGGTATTATCCCGTATTGACGCCGGGCAAGAGCAACTCGGTCGCCGCATACACTATTCTCAGAATGAC
TTGGTTGAGTATTCACCAGTCACAGAAAAGCATCTTACGGATGGCATGACAGTAAGAGAATTATGCAGTG
CTGCCATAACCATGAGTGATAACACTGCGGCCAACTTACTTCTGACAACGATTGGAGGACCGAAGGAGCT
AACCGCTTTTTTGCACAACATGGGGGATCATGTAACTCGCCTTGATCGTTGGGAACCGGAGCTGAATGAA
GCCATACCAAACGACGAGCGTGACACCACGATGCCTGTAGCAATGGCAACAACCTTGCGTAAACTATTAA
CTGGCGAACTACTTACTCTAGCTTCCCGGCAACAGTTGATAGACTGGATGGAGGCGGATAAAGTTGCAGG
ACCACTTCTGCGCTCGGCCCTTCCGGCTGGCTGGTTTATTGCTGATAAATCTGGAGCCGGTGAGCGTGGG
TCTCGCGGTATCATTGCAGCACTGGGGCCAGATGGTAAGCCCTCCCGTATCGTAGTTATCTACACGACGG
GGAGTCAGGCAACTATGGATGAACGAAATAGACAGATCGCTGAGATAGGTGCCTCACTGATTAAGCATTG
GTAACCGATTCTAGGTGCATTGGCGCAGAAAAAAATGCCTGATGCGACGCTGCGCGTCTTATACTCCCAC
ATATGCCAGATTCAGCAACGGATACGGCTTCCCCAACTTGCCCACTTCCATACGTGTCCTCCTTACCAGA
AATTTATCCTTAAGATCCCGAATCGTTTAAACTCGACTCTGGCTCTATCGAATCTCCGTCGTTTCGAGCT
TACGCGAACAGCCGTGGCGCTCATTTGCTCGTCGGGCATCGAATCTCGTCAGCTATCGTCAGCTTACCTT
TTTGGCAGCGATCGCGGCTCCCGACATCTTGGACCATTAGCTCCACAGGTATCTTCTTCCCTCTAGTGGT
CATAACAGCAGCTTCAGCTACCTCTCAATTCAAAAAACCCCTCAAGACCCGTTTAGAGGCCCCAAGGGGT
TATGCTATCAATCGTTGCGTTACACACACAAAAAACCAACACACATCCATCTTCGATGGATAGCGATTTT
ATTATCTAACTGCTGATCGAGTGTAGCCAGATCTAGTAATCAATTACGGGGTCATTAGTTCATAGCCCAT
ATATGGAGTTCCGCGTTACATAACTTACGGTAAATGGCCCGCCTGGCTGACCGCCCAACGACCCCCGCCC
ATTGACGTCAATAATGACGTATGTTCCCATAGTAACGCCAATAGGGACTTTCCATTGACGTCAATGGGTG
GAGTATTTACGGTAAACTGCCCACTTGGCAGTACATCAAGTGTATCATATGCCAAGTACGCCCCCTATTG
ACGTCAATGACGGTAAATGGCCCGCCTGGCATTATGCCCAGTACATGACCTTATGGGACTTTCCTACTTG
GCAGTACATCTACGTATTAGTCATCGCTATTACCATGCTGATGCGGTTTTGGCAGTACATCAATGGGCGT
GGATAGCGGTTTGACTCACGGGGATTTCCAAGTCTCCACCCCATTGACGTCAATGGGAGTTTGTTTTGGC
ACCAAAATCAACGGGACTTTCCAAAATGTCGTAACAACTCCGCCCCATTGACGCAAATGGGCGGTAGGCG
TGTACGGTGGGAGGTCTATATAAGCAGAGCTGGTTTAGTGAACCGTCAGATCAGATCTTTGTCGATCCTA
CCATCCACTCGACACACCCGCCAGCGGCCGC
